>Addgene plasmid #138021 | MYMH 13 | addgene full sequence | sequence record 274817 | Addgene NGS Result
TTGGACTCCTGTTGATAGATCCAGTAATGACCTCAGAACTCCATCTGGATTTGTTCAGAACGCTCGGTTG
CCGCCGGGCGTTTTTTATTGGTGAGAATCCAGGGGTCCCCAATAATTACGATTTAAATTGGCGAAAATGA
GACGTTGATCGGCACGTAAGAGGTTCCAACTTTCACCATAATGAAATAAGATCACTACCGGGCGTATTTT
TTGAGTTATCGAGATTTTCAGGAGCTAAGGAAGCTAAAATGGAGAAAAAAATCACTGGATATACCACCGT
TGATATATCCCAATGGCATCGTAAAGAACATTTTGAGGCATTTCAGTCAGTTGCTCAATGTACCTATAAC
CAGACCGTTCAGCTGGATATTACGGCCTTTTTAAAGACCGTAAAGAAAAATAAGCACAAGTTTTATCCGG
CCTTTATTCACATTCTTGCCCGCCTGATGAATGCTCATCCGGAATTTCGTATGGCAATGAAAGACGGTGA
GCTGGTGATATGGGATAGTGTTCACCCTTGTTACACCGTTTTCCATGAGCAAACTGAAACGTTTTCATCG
CTCTGGAGTGAATACCACGACGATTTCCGGCAGTTTCTACACATATATTCGCAAGATGTGGCGTGTTACG
GTGAAAACCTGGCCTATTTCCCTAAAGGGTTTATTGAGAATATGTTTTTCGTCTCAGCCAATCCCTGGGT
GAGTTTCACCAGTTTTGATTTAAACGTGGCCAATATGGACAACTTCTTCGCCCCCGTTTTCACCATGGGC
AAATATTATACGCAAGGCGACAAGGTGCTGATGCCGCTGGCGATTCAGGTTCATCATGCCGTTTGTGATG
GCTTCCATGTCGGCAGAATGCTTAATGAATTACAACAGTACTGCGATGAGTGGCAGGGCGGGGCGTAATT
TGACTTTTGTCCTTTTCCGCTGCATAACCCTGCTTCGGGGTCATTATAGCGATTTTTTCGGTATATCCAT
CCTTTTTCGCACGATATACAGGATTTTGCCAAAGGGTTCGTGTAGACTTTCCTTGGTGTATCCAACGGCG
TCAGCCGGGCAGGATAGGTGAAGTAGGCCCACCCGCGAGCGGGTGTTCCTTCTTCACTGTCCCTTATTCG
CACCTGGCGGTGCTCAACGGGAATCCTGCTCTGCGAGGCTGGCCGTAGGCCGGCCCTACCGGCGCGGCAG
CGTTACCCGTGTCGGCGGCTCCAACGGCTCGCCATCGTCCAGAAAACACGGCTCATCGGGCATCGGCAGG
CGCTGCTGCCCGCGCCGTTCCCATTCCTCCGTTTCGGTCAAGGCTGGCAGGTCTGGTTCCATGCCCGGAA
TGCCGGGCTGGCTGGGCGGCTCCTCGCCGGGGCCGGTCGGTAGTTGCTGCTCGCCCGGATACAGGGTCGG
GATGCGGCGCAGGTCGCCATGCCCCAACAGCGATTCGTCCTGGTCGTCGTGATCAACCACCACGGCGGCA
CTGAACACCGACAGGCGCAACTGGTCGCGGGGCTGGCCCCACGCCACGCGGTCATTGACCACGTAGGCCG
ACACGGTGCCGGGGCCGTTGAGCTTCACGACGGAGATCCAGCGCTCGGCCACCAAGTCCTTGACTGCGTA
TTGGACCGTCCGCAAAGAACGTCCGATGAGCTTGGAAAGTGTCTTCTGGCTGACCACCACGGCGTTCTGG
TGGCCCATCTGCGCCACGAGGTGATGCAGCAGCATTGCCGCCGTGGGTTTCCTCGCAATAAGCCCGGCCC
ACGCCTCATGCGCTTTGCGTTCCGTTTGCACCCAGTGACCGGGCTTGTTCTTGGCTTGAATGCCGATTTC
TCTGGACTGCGTGGCCATGCTTATCTCCATGCGGTAGGGGTGCCGCACGGTTGCGGCACCATGCGCAATC
AGCTGCAACTTTTCGGCAGCGCGACAACAATTATGCGTTGCGTAAAAGTGGCAGTCAATTACAGATTTTC
TTTAACCTACGCAATGAGCTATTGCGGGGGGTGCCGCAATGAGCTGTTGCGTACCCCCCTTTTTTAAGTT
GTTGATTTTTAAGTCTTTCGCATTTCGCCCTATATCTAGTTCTTTGGTGCCCAAAGAAGGGCACCCCTGC
GGGGTTCCCCCACGCCTTCGGCGCGGCTCCCCCTCCGGCAAAAAGTGGCCCCTCCGGGGCTTGTTGATCG
ACTGCGCGGCCTTCGGCCTTGCCCAAGGTGGCGCTGCCCCCTTGGAACCCCCGCACTCGCCGCCGTGAGG
CTCGGGGGGCAGGCGGGCGGGCTTCGCCCTTCGACTGCCCCCACTCGCATAGGCTTGGGTCGTTCCAGGC
GCGTCAAGGCCAAGCCGCTGCGCGGTCGCTGCGCGAGCCTTGACCCGCCTTCCACTTGGTGTCCAACCGG
CAAGCGAAGCGCGCAGGCCGCAGGCCGGAGGCTTTTCCCCAGAGAAAATTAAAAAAATTGATGGGGCAAG
GCCGCAGGCCGCGCAGTTGGAGCCGGTGGGTATGTGGTCGAAGGCTGGGTAGCCGGTGGGCAATCCCTGT
GGTCAAGCTCGTGGGCAGGCGCAGCCTGTCCATCAGCTTGTCCAGCAGGGTTGTCCACGGGCCGAGCGAA
GCGAGCCAGCCGGTGGCCGCTCGCGGCCATCGTCCACATATCCACGGGCTGGCAAGGGAGCGCAGCGACC
GCGCAGGGCGAAGCCCGGAGAGCAAGCCCGTAGGGGGGGCGCGCCCAGCTGTCTAGGGCGGCGGATTTGT
CCTACTCAGGAGAGCGTTCACCGACAAACAACAGATAAAACGAAAGGCCCAGTCTTTCGACTGAGCCTTT
CGTTTTATTTGATGCCTTTAATTAAAGCGGATAACAATTTCACACAGGAGAATTCGCGGCCGCTTCTAGA
GAATTGTGAGCGGATAACAATTGACATTGTGAGCGGATAACAAGATACTGAGCACATACTAGAGACAGAG
GAGAAATACTAGATGCGTAAAGGAGAAGAACTTTTCACTGGAGTTGTCCCAATTCTTGTTGAATTAGATG
GTGATGTTAATGGGCACAAATTTTCTGTCAGTGGAGAGGGTGAAGGTGATGCAACATACGGAAAACTTAC
CCTTAAATTTATTTGCACTACTGGAAAACTACCTGTTCCATGGCCAACACTTGTCACTACTTTCGGTTAT
GGTGTTCAATGCTTTGCGAGATACCCAGATCATATGAAACAGCATGACTTTTTCAAGAGTGCCATGCCCG
AAGGTTATGTACAGGAAAGAACTATATTTTTCAAAGATGACGGGAACTACAAGACACGTGCTGAAGTCAA
GTTTGAAGGTGATACCCTTGTTAATAGAATCGAGTTAAAAGGTATTGATTTTAAAGAAGATGGAAACATT
CTTGGACACAAATTGGAATACAACTATAACTCACACAATGTATACATCATGGCAGACAAACAAAAGAATG
GAATCAAAGTTAACTTCAAAATTAGACACAACATTGAAGATGGAAGCGTTCAACTAGCAGACCATTATCA
ACAAAATACTCCAATTGGCGATGGCCCTGTCCTTTTACCAGACAACCATTACCTGTCCACACAATCTGCC
CTTTCGAAAGATCCCAACGAAAAGAGAGACCACATGGTCCTTCTTGAGTTTGTAACAGCTGCTGGGATTA
CACATGGCATGGATGAACTATACAAATAATAATACTAGAGCCAGGCATCAAATAAAACGAAAGGCTCAGT
CGAAAGACTGGGCCTTTCGTTTTATCTGTTGTTTGTCGGTGAACGCTCTCTACTAGAGTCACACTGGCTC
ACCTTCGGGTGGGCCTTTCTGCGTTTATATACTAGTAGCGGCCGCTGCAGC
Features (pLannotate 1.2.2; 14 found; start..end, strand, type, name):
      4..98      +  terminator     lambda t0 terminator: transcription terminator from phage lambda
    146..248     +  promoter       cat promoter: promoter of the E. coli cat gene encoding chloramphenicol acetyltransferase
    249..905     +  CDS            cat: CAT_ECOLX - Experimental evidence at protein level: Swiss-Prot protein existence level 1. This enzyme is an effector of chloramphenicol resistance in bacteria. From Escherichia coli. This protein is used as a marker in many commonly used cloning vectors, such as pACYC184.
   1057..1165    +  oriT           oriT: incP origin of transfer
   1176..1838    -  CDS            pBBR1 Rep: replication protein for the broad-host-range plasmid pBBR1 from Bordetella bronchiseptica
   1839..2610    -  rep_origin     pBBR1 oriV: replication origin of the broad-host-range plasmid pBBR1 from Bordetella bronchiseptica; requires the pBBR1 Rep protein for replication
   2725..2811    -  terminator     rrnB T1 terminator: Escherichia coli rrnB; transcription terminator T1 from the E. coli rrnB gene
   2850..2871    +  misc_feature   BioBrick prefix: BioBrick prefix for parts that do not start with "ATG"
   2874..2890    +  protein_bind   lac operator: The lac repressor binds to the lac operator to inhibit transcription in E. coli. This inhibition can be relieved by adding lactose or isopropyl-β-D-thiogalactopyranoside (IPTG). lac repressor encoded by lacI
   2897..2913    +  protein_bind   lac operator: The lac repressor binds to the lac operator to inhibit transcription in E. coli. This inhibition can be relieved by adding lactose or isopropyl-β-D-thiogalactopyranoside (IPTG). lac repressor encoded by lacI
   2953..3666    +  CDS            hfriFP: hfriFP is a fluorescent protein published in 2013, derived from Herbaspirillum frisingense.
   3689..3760    +  terminator     rrnB T1 terminator: transcription terminator T1 from the E. coli rrnB gene
   3776..3803    +  terminator     T7Te terminator: phage T7 early transcription terminator
   3810..3830    +  misc_feature   BioBrick suffix: universal suffix for all parts
