[The description below was written by a language model from this plasmid's Addgene catalogue record and pLannotate feature annotations shown in this document.]
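Description:
MYMH 13 is a 3.8 kb bacterial expression plasmid built on pSEVA-331Bb, a BioBrick-compatible version of a SEVA-format broad-host-range vector. It replicates from the pBBR1 oriV together with its cognate pBBR1 Rep protein, a replicon that functions in many Gram-negative species as well as in the E. coli cloning strains used for propagation. An incP oriT allows the plasmid to be mobilised by conjugation into other hosts. Selection is by chloramphenicol, through a cat gene driven by its own promoter. Lambda t0 and rrnB T1 terminators flank the cargo region and insulate it from the backbone modules.

The payload sits between the BioBrick prefix and suffix and is a reporter cassette for measuring translation initiation strength. Just after the prefix lie two annotated lac operator sequences, which suggests a lac-regulated promoter, although no promoter was annotated and the record does not name one. No lacI gene is detected on the plasmid. Next comes a synthetic ribosome binding site variant (designated 2AC in the insert name and recorded as the "mutation"), followed by a fluorescent protein coding sequence and a double terminator (rrnB T1 plus T7Te). The catalogue describes the reporter as GFP, whereas the automated annotation matched this ORF to hfriFP. This may simply be a best-hit naming artefact, and the exact GFP variant is not stated.

The plasmid belongs to a synthetic biology toolkit for controlling gene expression in Acetobacteraceae, where GFP output was used to characterise a series of RBS variants. The depositor notes that this variant gives high expression.
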