Addgene plasmid #138021: MYMH 13
Purpose: Encodes Ribosome Binding Site (RBS) variant using GFP as a reporter gene
Depositing lab: Meng How Tan. Depositing organization: Nanyang Technological University. Publication: An Expanded Synthetic Biology Toolkit for Gene Expression Control in Acetobacteraceae. Teh MY, Ooi KH, Danny Teo SX, Bin Mansoor ME, Shaun Lim WZ, Tan MH. ACS Synth Biol. 2019 Apr 19;8(4):708-723. doi: 10.1021/acssynbio.8b00168. Epub 2019 Mar 22. PubMed 30865830.
Backbone
  Vector backbone: pSEVA-331Bb
  Vector type: Bacterial Expression
Growth in bacteria
  Bacterial resistance: Chloramphenicol, 25 μg/mL
  Growth temperature: 37°C
  Growth strain: DH5alpha
  Copy number: High Copy
Gene/Insert
  Gene/Insert name: pSEVA-331Bb-2AC-GFP
  Species: Synthetic
  Mutation: ACA GAG GAG AAA
  Cloning method: Restriction Enzyme; 5′ cloning site Unknown (unknown if destroyed)
Terms and licenses: Academic/Nonprofit Terms; Industry Terms: Not Available to Industry
Depositor comments: High expression
How to cite: MYMH 13 was a gift from Meng How Tan (Addgene plasmid # 138021 ; http://n2t.net/addgene:138021 ; RRID:Addgene_138021)
